>Addgene plasmid #178865 | pCMV-FKBP-mCherry-Vav2cat | addgene full sequence | sequence record 351689 | Addgene NGS Result
AATCAATTACGGGGTCATTAGTTCATAGCCCATATATGGAGTTCCGCGTTACATAACTTACGGTAAATGG
CCCGCCTGGCTGACCGCCCAACGACCCCCGCCCATTGACGTCAATAATGACGTATGTTCCCATAGTAACG
CCAATAGGGACTTTCCATTGACGTCAATGGGTGGAGTATTTACGGTAAACTGCCCACTTGGCAGTACATC
AAGTGTATCATATGCCAAGTACGCCCCCTATTGACGTCAATGACGGTAAATGGCCCGCCTGGCATTATGC
CCAGTACATGACCTTATGGGACTTTCCTACTTGGCAGTACATCTACGTATTAGTCATCGCTATTACCATG
GTGATGCGGTTTTGGCAGTACATCAATGGGCGTGGATAGCGGTTTGACTCACGGGGATTTCCAAGTCTCC
ACCCCATTGACGTCAATGGGAGTTTGTTTTGGCACCAAAATCAACGGGACTTTCCAAAATGTCGTAACAA
CTCCGCCCCATTGACGCAAATGGGCGGTAGGCGTGTACGGTGGGAGGTCTATATAAGCAGAGCTGGTTTA
GTGAACCGTCAGATCCGCTAGCCGCCACCATGGGAGTGCAGGTGGAAACCATCTCCCCAGGAGACGGGCG
CACCTTCCCCAAGCGCGGCCAGACCTGCGTGGTGCACTACACCGGGATGCTTGAAGATGGAAAGAAATTT
GATTCCTCCCGGGACAGAAACAAGCCCTTTAAGTTTATGCTAGGCAAGCAGGAGGTGATCCGAGGCTGGG
AAGAAGGGGTTGCCCAGATGAGTGTGGGTCAGAGAGCCAAACTGACTATATCTCCAGATTATGCCTATGG
TGCCACTGGGCACCCAGGCATCATCCCACCACATGCCACTCTCGTCTTCGATGTGGAGCTTCTAAAACTG
GAAGGCTCCGGTGCCAGTGCACCGGTCGCCACCATGGTGAGCAAGGGCGAGGAGGATAACATGGCCATCA
TCAAGGAGTTCATGCGCTTCAAGGTGCACATGGAGGGCTCCGTGAACGGCCACGAGTTCGAGATCGAGGG
CGAGGGCGAGGGCCGCCCCTACGAGGGCACCCAGACCGCCAAGCTGAAGGTGACCAAGGGTGGCCCCCTG
CCCTTCGCCTGGGACATCCTGTCCCCTCAGTTCATGTACGGCTCCAAGGCCTACGTGAAGCACCCCGCCG
ACATCCCCGACTACTTGAAGCTGTCCTTCCCCGAGGGCTTCAAGTGGGAGCGCGTGATGAACTTCGAGGA
CGGCGGCGTGGTGACCGTGACCCAGGACTCCTCCCTGCAGGACGGCGAGTTCATCTACAAGGTGAAGCTG
CGCGGCACCAACTTCCCCTCCGACGGCCCCGTAATGCAGAAGAAGACCATGGGCTGGGAGGCCTCCTCCG
AGCGGATGTACCCCGAGGACGGCGCCCTGAAGGGCGAGATCAAGCAGAGGCTGAAGCTGAAGGACGGCGG
CCACTACGACGCTGAGGTCAAGACCACCTACAAGGCCAAGAAGCCCGTGCAGCTGCCCGGCGCCTACAAC
GTCAACATCAAGTTGGACATCACCTCCCACAACGAGGACTACACCATCGTGGAACAGTACGAACGCGCCG
AGGGCCGCCACTCCACCGGCGGCATGGACGAGCTGTACAAGTCCGGACTCAGATCTCGAGGGCCCATGAA
AATGGGCATGACTGAGGACGACAAGAGAAGCTGCTGCTTGTTAGAGATTCAGGAGACCGAGGCCAAGTAC
TACCGCACCCTGGAGGACATTGAGAAGAACTACATGGGTCCCTTGCGGCTGGTGCTGAGCCCGGCGGATA
TGGCTGCTGTCTTCATCAACCTGGAGGACCTCATCAAGGTGCATCACAGCTTTCTGCGAGCCATCGATGT
GTCCATGATGGCTGGTGGCAGTACCCTGGCTAAGGTCTTTCTGGAGTTTAAGGAAAGGCTCCTGATCTAT
GGAGAGTACTGTAGCCACATGGAACACGCTCAGAGTACACTGAACCAGCTCCTCGCCAGCCGAGAGGACT
TCAGGCAGAAAGTGGAGGAGTGCACACTCAGGGTTCAGGATGGCAAGTTCAAGCTGCAAGACCTGCTGGT
GGTGCCCATGCAACGGGTGCTGAAGTACCACCTGCTGCTCAAGGAGCTCCTGAGCCATTCTGCAGACCGA
CCAGAAAGACAACAGCTCAAAGAAGCCCTGGAAGCCATGCAGGACTTGGCCATGTACATCAATGAAGTGA
AGCGGGACAAGGAGACCTTGAAGAAGATTAGCGAGTTCCAGTGCTCCATAGAAAACCTGCAAGTGAAGCT
GGAGGAATTTGGGAGGCCAAAGATTGACGGGGAGCTTAAAGTCCGGTCCATAGTCAACCACACCAAGCAA
GACAGGTACCTGTTCCTATTTGACAAGGTGGTCATCGTGTGCAAGAGGAAGGGCTACAGCTATGAGCTGA
AGGAGGTCATTGAGCTGCTCTTCCACAAGATGACCGATGACCCGATGCACAACAAGGACATCAAGAAGTG
GTCCTATGGCTTCTACCTGATTCACCTCCAAGGAAAGCAAGGCTTTCAGTTCTTCTGCAAGACGGAAGAC
ATGAAGCGGAAGTGGATGGAGCAGTTCGAGATGGCCATGTCAAACATCAAGCCAGATAAGGCCAATGCCA
ACCATCATAGCTTCCAGATGTACACATTCGACAAGACTACCAACTGCAAAGCCTGCAAGATGTTTCTCAG
GGGTACCTTCTACCAGGGATACCTGTGTACCAGATGTGGCGTCGGGGCACACAAGGAATGCCTGGAGGTG
ATCCCCCCCTGCAAGTAACCCGGGATACTCGCGGCCGCCACCGCGGGCCCGGGATCCACCGGATCTAGAT
AACTGATCATAATCAGCCATACCACATTTGTAGAGGTTTTACTTGCTTTAAAAAACCTCCCACACCTCCC
CCTGAACCTGAAACATAAAATGAATGCAATTGTTGTTGTTAACTTGTTTATTGCAGCTTATAATGGTTAC
AAATAAAGCAATAGCATCACAAATTTCACAAATAAAGCATTTTTTTCACTGCATTCTAGTTGTGGTTTGT
CCAAACTCATCAATGTATCTTAAGGCGTAAATTGTAAGCGTTAATATTTTGTTAAAATTCGCGTTAAATT
TTTGTTAAATCAGCTCATTTTTTAACCAATAGGCCGAAATCGGCAAAATCCCTTATAAATCAAAAGAATA
GACCGAGATAGGGT
[37 nt withheld, positions 3235-3271]
AAAGAACGTGGACTCCAACGTCAAAGG
[49 nt withheld, positions 3299-3347]
T
[91 nt withheld, positions 3349-3439]
G
[124 nt withheld, positions 3441-3564]
CAGGTGGCACTTTTCGGGGAAATGTGCGCGGAACCCCTATTTGTTTATTTTTCTAAATACATTCAAATAT
GTATCCGCTCATGAGACAATAACCCTGATAAATGCTTCAATAATATTGAAAAAGGAAGAGTCCTGAGGCG
GAAAGAACCAGCTGTGGAATGTGTGTCAGTTAGGGTGTGGAAAGTCCCCAGGCTCCCCAGCAGGCAGAAG
TATGCAAAGCATGCATCTCAATTAGTCAGCAACCAGGTGTGGAAAGTCCCCAGGCTCCCCAGCAGGCAGA
AGTATGCAAAGCATGCATCTCAATTAGTCAGCAACCATAGTCCCGCCCCTAACTCCGCCCATCCCGCCCC
TAACTCCGCCCAGTTCCGCCCATTCTCCGCCCCATGGCTGACTAATTTTTTTTATTTATGCAGAGGCCGA
GGCCGCCTCGGCCTCTGAGCTATTCCAGAAGTAGTGAGGAGGCTTTTTTGGAGGCCTAGGCTTTTGCAAA
GATCGATCAAGAGACAGGATGAGGATCGTTTCGCATGATTGAACAAGATGGATTGCACGCAGGTTCTCCG
GCCGCTTGGGTGGAGAGGCTATTCGGCTATGACTGGGCACAACAGACAATCGGCTGCTCTGATGCCGCCG
TGTTCCGGCTGTCAGCGCAGGGGCGCCCGGTTCTTTTTGTCAAGACCGACCTGTCCGGTGCCCTGAATGA
ACTGCAAGACGAGGCAGCGCGGCTATCGTGGCTGGCCACGACGGGCGTTCCTTGCGCAGCTGTGCTCGAC
GTTGTCACTGAAGCGGGAAGGGACTGGCTGCTATTGGGCGAAGTGCCGGGGCAGGATCTCCTGTCATCTC
ACCTTGCTCCTGCCGAGAAAGTATCCATCATGGCTGATGCAATGCGGCGGCTGCATACGCTTGATCCGGC
TACCTGCCCATTCGACCACCAAGCGAAACATCGCATCGAGCGAGCACGTACTCGGATGGAAGCCGGTCTT
GTCGATCAGGATGATCTGGACGAAGAGCATCAGGGGCTCGCGCCAGCCGAACTGTTCGCCAGGCTCAAGG
CGAGCATGCCCGACGGCGAGGATCTCGTCGTGACCCATGGCGATGCCTGCTTGCCGAATATCATGGTGGA
AAATGGCCGCTTTTCTGGATTCATCGACTGTGGCCGGCTGGGTGTGGCGGACCGCTATCAGGACATAGCG
TTGGCTACCCGTGATATTGCTGAAGAGCTTGGCGGCGAATGGGCTGACCGCTTCCTCGTGCTTTACGGTA
TCGCCGCTCCCGATTCGCAGCGCATCGCCTTCTATCGCCTTCTTGACGAGTTCTTCTGAGCGGGACTCTG
GGGTTCGAAATGACCGACCAAGCGACGCCCAACCTGCCATCACGAGATTTCGATTCCACCGCCGCCTTCT
ATGAAAGGTTGGGCTTCGGAATCGTTTTCCGGGACGCCGGCTGGATGATCCTCCAGCGCGGGGATCTCAT
GCTGGAGTTCTTCGCCCACCCTAGGGGGAGGCTAACTGAAACACGGAAGGAGACAATACCGGAAGGAACC
CGCGCTATGACGGCAATAAAAAGACAGAATAAAACGCACGGTGTTGGGTCGTTTGTTCATAAACGCGGGG
TTCGGTCCCAGGGCTGGCACTCTGTCGATACCCCACCGAGACCCCATTGGGGCCAATACGCCCGCGTTTC
TTCCTTTTCCCCACCCCACCCCCCAAGTTCGGGTGAAGGCCCAGGGCTCGCAGCCAACGTCGGGGCGGCA
GGCCCTGCCATAGCCTCAGGTTACTCATATATACTTTAGATTGATTTAAAACTTCATTTTTAATTTAAAA
GGATCTAGGTGAAGATCCTTTTTGATAATCTCATGACCAAAATCCCTTAACGTGAGTTTTCGTTCCACTG
AGCGTCAGACCCCGTAGAAAAGATCAAAGGATCTTCTTGAGATCCTTTTTTTCTGCGCGTAATCTGCTGC
TTGCAAACAAAAAAACCACCGCTACCAGCGGTGGTTTGTTTGCCGGATCAAGAGCTACCAACTCTTTTTC
CGAAGGTAACTGGCTTCAGCAGAGCGCAGATACCAAATACTGTTCTTCTAGTGTAGCCGTAGTTAGGCCA
CCACTTCAAGAACTCTGTATCACCGCCTACATACCTCGCTCTGCTAATCCTGTTACCAGTGGCTGCTGCC
AGTGGCGATAAGTCGTGTCTTACCGGGTTGGACTCAAGACGATAGTTACCGGATAAGGCGCAGCGGTCGG
GCTGAACGGGGGGTTCGTGCACACAGCCCAGCTTGGAGCGAACGACCTACACCGAACTGAGATACCTACA
GCGTGAGCTATGAGAAAGCGCCACGCTTCCCGAAGGGAGAAAGGCGGACAGGTATCCGGTAAGCGGCAGG
GTCGGAACAGGAGAGCGCACGAGGGAGCTTCCAGGGGGAAACGCCTGGTATCTTTATAGTCCTGTCGGGT
TTCGCCACCTCTGACTTGAGCGTCGATTTTTGTGATGCTCGTCAGGGGGGCGGAGCCTATGGAAAAACGC
CAGCAACGCGGCCTTTTTACGGTTCCTGGCCTTTTGCTGGCCTTTTGCTCACATGTTCTTTCCTGCGTTA
TCCCCTGATTCTGTGGATAACCGTATTACCGCCATGCATTAGTTATTAATAGT
Features (pLannotate 1.2.2; 16 found; start..end, strand, type, name):
     47..350     +  enhancer       CMV enhancer: human cytomegalovirus immediate early enhancer
    351..554     +  promoter       CMV promoter: human cytomegalovirus (CMV) immediate early promoter
    590..913     +  CDS            FKBP1A: FKB1A_HUMAN - Also known as FKBP1, FKBP12. Experimental evidence at protein level: Swiss-Prot protein existence level 1. Keeps in an inactive conformation TGFBR1, the TGF-beta type I serine/threonine kinase receptor, preventing TGF-beta receptor activation in absence of ligand. Recruits SMAD7 to ACVR1B which prevents the association of SMAD2 and SMAD3 with the activin receptor complex, thereby blocking the activin signal. May modulate the RYR1 calcium channel activity. PPIases accelerate the folding of proteins. It catalyzes the cis-trans isomerization of proline imidic peptide bonds in oligop
    944..1651    +  CDS            mCherry: mCherry is a basic (constitutively fluorescent) red fluorescent protein published in 2004, derived from Discosoma sp.. It is reported to be a very rapidly-maturing monomer with low acid sensitivity.
   1652..1670    +  misc_feature   MCS (fragment): multiple cloning site
   1673..2854    +  CDS            Vav2 (fragment): VAV2_MOUSE - Experimental evidence at protein level: Swiss-Prot protein existence level 1. Guanine nucleotide exchange factor for the Rho family of Ras- related GTPases. Plays an important role in angiogenesis. Its recruitment by phosphorylated EPHA2 is critical for EFNA1-induced RAC1 GTPase activation and vascular endothelial cell migration and assembly. From Mus musculus (Mouse).
   2874..2958    +  CDS            large T antigen (fragment): large T antigen from SV40 (simian virus 40)
   2981..3102    +  polyA_signal   SV40 poly(A) signal: SV40 polyadenylation signal
   3136..3564    -  rep_origin     f1 ori (sequence partly withheld): f1 bacteriophage origin of replication; arrow indicates direction of (+) strand synthesis
   3591..3695    +  promoter       AmpR promoter: bla
   3697..4054    +  promoter       SV40 promoter: SV40 enhancer and early promoter
   4089..4883    +  CDS            NeoR/KanR: aminoglycoside phosphotransferase from Tn5; aph(3')-II (or nptII); confers resistance to neomycin, kanamycin, and G418 (Geneticin®)
   4904..5056    +  CDS            ble (fragment): BLE_KLEPN - Experimental evidence at protein level: Swiss-Prot protein existence level 1. Binding protein with a strong affinity to the bleomycin family of antibiotics. Binds to CL990; an antimitotic-antibiotic compound. From Klebsiella pneumoniae.
   5115..5162    +  polyA_signal   HSV TK poly(A) signal: herpes simplex virus thymidine kinase polyadenylation signal (Cole and Stacy, 1985)
   5253..5269    -  polyA_signal   bGH poly(A) signal (fragment): bovine growth hormone polyadenylation signal
   5491..6079    +  rep_origin     ori: high-copy-number ColE1/pMB1/pBR322/pUC origin of replication
