[The description below was written by a language model from this plasmid's Addgene catalogue record and pLannotate feature annotations shown in this document.]
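Description:
pCMV-FKBP-mCherry-Vav2cat is a mammalian expression plasmid built on the Clontech pmCherry-C1 backbone, about 6.2 kb in total according to the sequenced record. It is maintained in E. coli through a high-copy ColE1/pUC-type origin and selected with kanamycin. The single NeoR/KanR gene (Tn5 aminoglycoside phosphotransferase) sits behind tandem bacterial (bla) and SV40 early promoters and is followed by an HSV TK polyadenylation signal, so the same marker can also provide G418 selection in mammalian cells. An f1 origin is present as well. Short annotated fragments of ble, a bGH poly(A) signal and SV40 large T antigen appear to be backbone remnants or partial matches rather than functional parts.

The payload is a single fusion open reading frame driven by the human CMV immediate-early enhancer and promoter and terminated by the SV40 poly(A) signal. From the N-terminus it encodes FKBP (annotated as human FKBP1A/FKBP12), the monomeric red fluorescent protein mCherry, a short stretch of residual multiple cloning site, and a fragment of mouse Vav2 comprising the DH-PH-CRD region. Vav2 is a guanine nucleotide exchange factor for Rho-family GTPases, and the "cat" in the name indicates that this fragment is its catalytic module. The cassette was inserted between NheI and SacII sites, both retained.

FKBP is commonly used as a ligand-binding handle for chemically controlled protein association, and mCherry allows the fusion's localisation to be followed by live imaging. The associated publication concerns synthetic protein condensates that inducibly recruit and release protein activity in living cells, which suggests this construct supplies a GEF activity to be controlled in that system. The record itself does not specify the ligand or binding partner used.
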