Addgene plasmid #178865: pCMV-FKBP-mCherry-Vav2cat
Purpose: Mammalian expression of Vav2(DH-PH-CRD) fused to FKBP-mCherry
Depositing lab: Shinya Tsukiji. Publication: Synthetic Protein Condensates That Inducibly Recruit and Release Protein Activity in Living Cells. Yoshikawa M, Yoshii T, Ikuta M, Tsukiji S. J Am Chem Soc. 2021 May 5;143(17):6434-6446. doi: 10.1021/jacs.0c12375. Epub 2021 Apr 23. PubMed 33890764.
Backbone
  Vector backbone: pmCherry-C1
  Backbone manufacturer: Clontech
  Backbone size w/o insert (bp): 3940
  Vector type: Mammalian Expression
Growth in bacteria
  Bacterial resistance: Kanamycin, 50 μg/mL
  Growth temperature: 37°C
  Growth strain: DH5alpha
  Copy number: High Copy
Gene/Insert
  Gene/Insert name: FKBP-mCherry-Vav2(DH-PH-CRD)
  Species: M. musculus (mouse)
  Insert size (bp): 2267
  Entrez Gene: Vav2 (a.k.a. 2810040F13Rik, AI847175, Vav-2)
  Promoter: CMV
  Cloning method: Restriction Enzyme; 5′ cloning site NheI (not destroyed); 3′ cloning site SacII (not destroyed)
Terms and licenses: Academic/Nonprofit Terms; Industry Terms: Not Available to Industry
How to cite: pCMV-FKBP-mCherry-Vav2cat was a gift from Shinya Tsukiji (Addgene plasmid # 178865 ; http://n2t.net/addgene:178865 ; RRID:Addgene_178865)
